>Addgene plasmid #31453 | pRLCon1-249 | depositor full sequence | sequence record 14404 | Author sequence
TCAATATTGGCCATTAGCCATATTATTCATTGGTTATATAGCATAAATCAATATTGGCTATTGGCCATTG
CATACGTTGTATCTATATCATAATATGTACATTTATATTGGCTCATGTCCAATATGACCGCCATGTTGGC
ATTGATTATTGACTAGTTATTAATAGTAATCAATTACGGGGTCATTAGTTCATAGCCCATATATGGAGTT
CCGCGTTACATAACTTACGGTAAATGGCCCGCCTGGCTGACCGCCCAACGACCCCCGCCCATTGACGTCA
ATAATGACGTATGTTCCCATAGTAACGCCAATAGGGACTTTCCATTGACGTCAATGGGTGGAGTATTTAC
GGTAAACTGCCCACTTGGCAGTACATCAAGTGTATCATATGCCAAGTCCGCCCCCTATTGACGTCAATGA
CGGTAAATGGCCCGCCTGGCATTATGCCCAGTACATGACCTTACGGGACTTTCCTACTTGGCAGTACATC
TACGTATTAGTCATCGCTATTACCATGGTGATGCGGTTTTGGCAGTACACCAATGGGCGTGGATAGCGGT
TTGACTCACGGGGATTTCCAAGTCTCCACCCCATTGACGTCAATGGGAGTTTGTTTTGGCACCAAAATCA
ACGGGACTTTCCAAAATGTCGTAACAACTGCGATCGCCCGCCCCGTTGACGCAAATGGGCGGTAGGCGTG
TACGGTGGGAGGTCTATATAAGCAGAGCTCGTTTAGTGAACCGTCAGATCACTAGAAGCTTTATTGCGGT
AGTTTATCACAGTTAAATTGCTAACGCAGTCAGTGCTTCTGACACAACAGTCTCGAACTTAAGCTGCAGT
GACTCTCTTAAGGTAGCCTTGCAGAAGTTGGTCGTGAGGCACTGGGCAGGTAAGTATCAAGGTTACAAGA
CAGGTTTAAGGAGACCAATAGAAACTGGGCTTGTCGAGACAGAGAAGACTCTTGCGTTTCTGATAGGCAC
CTATTGGTCTTACTGACATCCACTTTGCCTTTCTCTCCACAGGTGTCCACTCCCAGTTCAATTACAGCTC
TTAAGGCTAGAGTACTTAATACGACTCACTATAGGCTAGCCACCATGGCTTCCAAGGTGTACGACCCCGA
GCAACGCAAACGCATGATCACTGGGCCTCAGTGGTGGGCTCGCTGCAAGCAAATGAACGTGCTGGACTCC
TTCATCAACTACTATGATTCCGAGAAGCACGCCGAGAACGCCGTGATTTTTCTGCATGGTAACGCTGCCT
CCAGCTACCTGTGGAGGCACGTCGTGCCTCACATCGAGCCCGTGGCTAGATGCATCATCCCTGATCTGAT
CGGAATGGGTAAGTCCGGCAAGAGCGGGAATGGCTCATATCGCCTCCTGGATCACTACAAGTACCTCACC
GCTTGGTTCGAGCTGCTGAACCTTCCAAAGAAAATCATCTTTGTGGGCCACGACTGGGGGGCTTGTCTGG
CCTTTCACTACTCCTACGAGCACCAAGACAAGATCAAGGCCATCGTCCATGCTGAGAGTGTCGTGGACGT
GATCGAGTCCTGGGACGAGTGGCCTGACATCGAGGAGGATATCGCCCTGATCAAGAGCGAAGAGGGCGAG
AAAATGGTGCTTGAGAATAACTTCTTCGTCGAGACCATGCTCCCAAGCAAGATCATGCGGAAACTGGAGC
CTGAGGAGTTCGCTGCCTACCTGGAGCCATTCAAGGAGAAGGGCGAGGTTAGACGGCCTACCCTCTCCTG
GCCTCGCGAGATCCCTCTCGTTAAGGGAGGCAAGCCCGACGTCGTCCAGATTGTCCGCAACTACAACGCC
TACCTTCGGGCCAGCGACGATCTGCCTAAGATGTTCATCGAGTCCGACCCTGGGTTCTTTTCCAACGCTA
TTGTCGAGGGAGCTAAGAAGTTCCCTAACACCGAGTTCGTGAAGGTGAAGGGCCTCCACTTCAGCCAGGA
GGACGCTCCAGATGAAATGGGTAAGTACATCAAGAGCTTCGTGGAGCGCGTGCTGAAGAACGAGCAGTAA
TTCTAGTTAGCAAGCCGCTGGGGCTTGGGGGCTCCACTGGCTCCCCCCAGCCCCCTAAGAGAGCACCTGG
TGATCACGTGGTCACGGCAAAGGAAGACGTGATGCCAGGACCAGTCCCAGAGCAGGAATGGGAAGGATGA
AGGGCCCGAGAACATGGCCTAAGGGCCACATCCCACTGCCACCCTTGACGCCCTGCTCTGGATAACAAGA
CTTTGACTTGGGGAGACCTCTACTGCCTTGGACAACTTTTCTCATGTTGGCGGCCGCTTCCCTTTAGTGA
GGGTTAATGCTTCGAGCAGACATGATAAGATACATTGATGAGTTTGGACAAACCACAACTAGAATGCAGT
GAAAAAAATGCTTTATTTGTGAAATTTGTGATGCTATTGCTTTATTTGTAACCATTATAAGCTGCAATAA
ACAAGTTAACAACAACAATTGCATTCATTTTATGTTTCAGGTTCAGGGGGAGATGTGGGAGGTTTTTTAA
AGCAAGTAAAACCTCTACAAATGTGGTAAAATCCGATAAGGATCGATCCGGGCTGGCGTAATAGCGAAGA
GGCCCGCACCGATCGCCCTTCCCAACAGTTGCGCAGCCTGAATGGCGAATGG
[124 nt withheld, positions 2643-2766]
C
[91 nt withheld, positions 2768-2858]
A
[49 nt withheld, positions 2860-2908]
CCTTTGACGTTGGAGTCCACGTTCTTT
[37 nt withheld, positions 2936-2972]
ACCCTATCTCGGTCTATTCTTTTGATTTATAAGGGATTTTGCCGATTTCGGCCTATTGGTTAAAAAATGA
GCTGATTTAACAAAAATTTAACGCGAATTTTAACAAAATATTAACGCTTACAATTTCCTGATGCGGTATT
TTCTCCTTACGCATCTGTGCGGTATTTCACACCGCATACGCGGATCTGCGCAGCACCATGGCCTGAAATA
ACCTCTGAAAGAGGAACTTGGTTAGGTACCTTCTGAGGCGGAAAGAACCAGCTGTGGAATGTGTGTCAGT
TAGGGTGTGGAAAGTCCCCAGGCTCCCCAGCAGGCAGAAGTATGCAAAGCATGCATCTCAATTAGTCAGC
AACCAGGTGTGGAAAGTCCCCAGGCTCCCCAGCAGGCAGAAGTATGCAAAGCATGCATCTCAATTAGTCA
GCAACCATAGTCCCGCCCCTAACTCCGCCCATCCCGCCCCTAACTCCGCCCAGTTCCGCCCATTCTCCGC
CCCATGGCTGACTAATTTTTTTTATTTATGCAGAGGCCGAGGCCGCCTCGGCCTCTGAGCTATTCCAGAA
GTAGTGAGGAGGCTTTTTTGGAGGCCTAGGCTTTTGCAAAAAGCTTGATTCTTCTGACACAACAGTCTCG
AACTTAAGGCTAGAGCCACCATGATTGAACAAGATGGATTGCACGCAGGTTCTCCGGCCGCTTGGGTGGA
GAGGCTATTCGGCTATGACTGGGCACAACAGACAATCGGCTGCTCTGATGCCGCCGTGTTCCGGCTGTCA
GCGCAGGGGCGCCCGGTTCTTTTTGTCAAGACCGACCTGTCCGGTGCCCTGAATGAACTGCAGGACGAGG
CAGCGCGGCTATCGTGGCTGGCCACGACGGGCGTTCCTTGCGCAGCTGTGCTCGACGTTGTCACTGAAGC
GGGAAGGGACTGGCTGCTATTGGGCGAAGTGCCGGGGCAGGATCTCCTGTCATCTCACCTTGCTCCTGCC
GAGAAAGTATCCATCATGGCTGATGCAATGCGGCGGCTGCATACGCTTGATCCGGCTACCTGCCCATTCG
ACCACCAAGCGAAACATCGCATCGAGCGAGCACGTACTCGGATGGAAGCCGGTCTTGTCGATCAGGATGA
TCTGGACGAAGAGCATCAGGGGCTCGCGCCAGCCGAACTGTTCGCCAGGCTCAAGGCGCGCATGCCCGAC
GGCGAGGATCTCGTCGTGACCCATGGCGATGCCTGCTTGCCGAATATCATGGTGGAAAATGGCCGCTTTT
CTGGATTCATCGACTGTGGCCGGCTGGGTGTGGCGGACCGCTATCAGGACATAGCGTTGGCTACCCGTGA
TATTGCTGAAGAGCTTGGCGGCGAATGGGCTGACCGCTTCCTCGTGCTTTACGGTATCGCCGCTCCCGAT
TCGCAGCGCATCGCCTTCTATCGCCTTCTTGACGAGTTCTTCTGAGCGGGACTCTGGGGTTCGAAATGAC
CGACCAAGCGACGCCCAACCTGCCATCACGATGGCCGCAATAAAATATCTTTATTTTCATTACATCTGTG
TGTTGGTTTTTTGTGTGAATCGATAGCGATAAGGATCCGCGTATGGTGCACTCTCAGTACAATCTGCTCT
GATGCCGCATAGTTAAGCCAGCCCCGACACCCGCCAACACCCGCTGACGCGCCCTGACGGGCTTGTCTGC
TCCCGGCATCCGCTTACAGACAAGCTGTGACCGTCTCCGGGAGCTGCATGTGTCAGAGGTTTTCACCGTC
ATCACCGAAACGCGCGAGACGAAAGGGCCTCGTGATACGCCTATTTTTATAGGTTAATGTCATGATAATA
ATGGTTTCTTAGACGTCAGGTGGCACTTTTCGGGGAAATGTGCGCGGAACCCCTATTTGTTTATTTTTCT
AAATACATTCAAATATGTATCCGCTCATGAGACAATAACCCTGATAAATGCTTCAATAATATTGAAAAAG
GAAGAGTATGAGTATTCAACATTTCCGTGTCGCCCTTATTCCCTTTTTTGCGGCATTTTGCCTTCCTGTT
TTTGCTCACCCAGAAACGCTGGTGAAAGTAAAAGATGCTGAAGATCAGTTGGGTGCACGAGTGGGTTACA
TCGAACTGGATCTCAACAGCGGTAAGATCCTTGAGAGTTTTCGCCCCGAAGAACGTTTTCCAATGATGAG
CACTTTTAAAGTTCTGCTATGTGGCGCGGTATTATCCCGTATTGACGCCGGGCAAGAGCAACTCGGTCGC
CGCATACACTATTCTCAGAATGACTTGGTTGAGTACTCACCAGTCACAGAAAAGCATCTTACGGATGGCA
TGACAGTAAGAGAATTATGCAGTGCTGCCATAACCATGAGTGATAACACTGCGGCCAACTTACTTCTGAC
AACGATCGGAGGACCGAAGGAGCTAACCGCTTTTTTGCACAACATGGGGGATCATGTAACTCGCCTTGAT
CGTTGGGAACCGGAGCTGAATGAAGCCATACCAAACGACGAGCGTGACACCACGATGCCTGTAGCAATGG
CAACAACGTTGCGCAAACTATTAACTGGCGAACTACTTACTCTAGCTTCCCGGCAACAATTAATAGACTG
GATGGAGGCGGATAAAGTTGCAGGACCACTTCTGCGCTCGGCCCTTCCGGCTGGCTGGTTTATTGCTGAT
AAATCTGGAGCCGGTGAGCGTGGGTCTCGCGGTATCATTGCAGCACTGGGGCCAGATGGTAAGCCCTCCC
GTATCGTAGTTATCTACACGACGGGGAGTCAGGCAACTATGGATGAACGAAATAGACAGATCGCTGAGAT
AGGTGCCTCACTGATTAAGCATTGGTAACTGTCAGACCAAGTTTACTCATATATACTTTAGATTGATTTA
AAACTTCATTTTTAATTTAAAAGGATCTAGGTGAAGATCCTTTTTGATAATCTCATGACCAAAATCCCTT
AACGTGAGTTTTCGTTCCACTGAGCGTCAGACCCCGTAGAAAAGATCAAAGGATCTTCTTGAGATCCTTT
TTTTCTGCGCGTAATCTGCTGCTTGCAAACAAAAAAACCACCGCTACCAGCGGTGGTTTGTTTGCCGGAT
CAAGAGCTACCAACTCTTTTTCCGAAGGTAACTGGCTTCAGCAGAGCGCAGATACCAAATACTGTTCTTC
TAGTGTAGCCGTAGTTAGGCCACCACTTCAAGAACTCTGTAGCACCGCCTACATACCTCGCTCTGCTAAT
CCTGTTACCAGTGGCTGCTGCCAGTGGCGATAAGTCGTGTCTTACCGGGTTGGACTCAAGACGATAGTTA
CCGGATAAGGCGCAGCGGTCGGGCTGAACGGGGGGTTCGTGCACACAGCCCAGCTTGGAGCGAACGACCT
ACACCGAACTGAGATACCTACAGCGTGAGCTATGAGAAAGCGCCACGCTTCCCGAAGGGAGAAAGGCGGA
CAGGTATCCGGTAAGCGGCAGGGTCGGAACAGGAGAGCGCACGAGGGAGCTTCCAGGGGGAAACGCCTGG
TATCTTTATAGTCCTGTCGGGTTTCGCCACCTCTGACTTGAGCGTCGATTTTTGTGATGCTCGTCAGGGG
GGCGGAGCCTATGGAAAAACGCCAGCAACGCGGCCTTTTTACGGTTCCTGGCCTTTTGCTGGCCTTTTGC
TCACATGGCTCGACAGATCT
Features (pLannotate 1.2.2; 19 found; start..end, strand, type, name):
    140..517     +  enhancer       CMV enhancer: human cytomegalovirus immediate early enhancer
    518..729     +  promoter       CMV promoter: human cytomegalovirus (CMV) immediate early promoter
    890..1022    +  intron         chimeric intron: chimera between introns from human β-globin and immunoglobulin heavy chain genes
   1067..1085    +  promoter       T7 promoter: promoter for bacteriophage T7 RNA polymerase
   1095..2030    +  CDS            hRluc: Renilla luciferase human codon-optimized
   2301..2318    -  promoter       T3 promoter (fragment): promoter for bacteriophage T3 RNA polymerase
   2336..2457    -  polyA_signal   SV40 poly(A) signal: SV40 polyadenylation signal
   2480..2548    -  CDS            large T antigen (fragment): large T antigen from SV40 (simian virus 40)
   2572..2639    +  CDS            lacZα (fragment): LacZα fragment of β-galactosidase; lacZ fragment
   2643..3071    +  rep_origin     f1 ori (sequence partly withheld): f1 bacteriophage origin of replication; arrow indicates direction of (+) strand synthesis
   3099..3150    -  misc_feature   bom (fragment): basis of mobility region from pBR322
   3215..3572    +  promoter       SV40 promoter: SV40 enhancer and early promoter
   3623..4414    +  CDS            neo: KKA2_KLEPN - Also known as kan, nptII. Experimental evidence at protein level: Swiss-Prot protein existence level 1. Resistance to kanamycin, neomycin, paromomycin, ribostamycin, butirosin and gentamicin B. From Klebsiella pneumoniae.
   4481..4529    +  polyA_signal   poly(A) signal: synthetic polyadenylation signal
   4549..4603    -  misc_feature   bom (fragment): basis of mobility region from pBR322
   4705..4740    -  CDS            rop (fragment): Rop protein, which maintains plasmids at low copy number; rop
   4835..4939    +  promoter       AmpR promoter: bla
   4940..5800    +  CDS            AmpR: β-lactamase; bla; confers resistance to ampicillin, carbenicillin, and related antibiotics
   5971..6559    +  rep_origin     ori: high-copy-number ColE1/pMB1/pBR322/pUC origin of replication
