[The description below was written by a language model from this plasmid's Addgene catalogue record and pLannotate feature annotations shown in this document.]
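Description:
pRLCon1-249 is a mammalian expression luciferase reporter plasmid built on the pRL-Con backbone and used to test the regulatory potential of a segment of the human HNF4A 3'UTR. It is propagated in E. coli as a high-copy plasmid through a ColE1/pUC-type origin and selected with ampicillin via the β-lactamase gene. An f1 origin is also present, which in principle allows single-stranded DNA production. The small lacZα, bom, rop and SV40 large T antigen fragments annotated in the backbone appear to be remnants of earlier vector construction rather than functional parts.

The reporter unit consists of the CMV immediate early enhancer and promoter, followed by a chimeric β-globin/immunoglobulin intron that promotes efficient mRNA processing. A T7 promoter then sits just upstream of a human codon-optimized Renilla luciferase (hRluc) coding sequence. The 249 bp HNF4A 3'UTR fragment was inserted by restriction cloning (SpeI site destroyed, NotI site retained). It is not annotated in the feature table, but the unannotated gap between the end of hRluc and the T3 promoter fragment and SV40 polyadenylation signal fits its expected position downstream of the luciferase stop codon. In that position the fragment becomes part of the reporter transcript's 3'UTR. Elements within it, such as miRNA target sites, can therefore alter mRNA stability or translation, and the effect is read out as a change in Renilla activity relative to the parental vector. A separate SV40 promoter-driven neo cassette with a synthetic poly(A) signal would allow G418 selection of transfected mammalian cells.

The plasmid belongs to a systematic dissection of the HNF4A 3'UTR, and its name suggests it is one of a series of defined fragments.
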