Addgene plasmid #31453: pRLCon1-249
Depositing lab: Gerhart Ryffel. Depositing organization: Universitaetsklinikum Essen. Publication: A systematic analysis of the 3'UTR of HNF4A mRNA reveals an interplay of regulatory elements including miRNA target sites. Wirsing A, Senkel S, Klein-Hitpass L, Ryffel GU. PLoS One. 2011;6(11):e27438. Epub 2011 Nov 30. 10.1371/journal.pone.0027438 PubMed 22140441.
Backbone
  Vector backbone: pRL-Con
  Backbone size w/o insert (bp): 6380
  Vector type: Mammalian Expression, Luciferase
Growth in bacteria
  Bacterial resistance: Ampicillin, 100 μg/mL
  Growth temperature: 37°C
  Growth strain: DH5alpha
  Copy number: High Copy
Gene/Insert
  Gene/Insert name: HNF4A 3'UTR fragment
  Species: H. sapiens (human)
  Insert size (bp): 249
  Entrez Gene: HNF4A (a.k.a. FRTS4, HNF4, HNF4a7, HNF4a8, HNF4a9, HNF4alpha, MODY, MODY1, NR2A1, NR2A21, TCF, TCF-14, TCF14)
  Cloning method: Restriction Enzyme; 5′ cloning site SpeI (destroyed during cloning); 3′ cloning site NotI (not destroyed)
  Sequencing primers: 5′ taacaccgagttcgtgaaggtg
Terms and licenses: Academic/Nonprofit Terms; Industry Terms: Not Available to Industry
Depositor comments: To measure regulatory potential of 3'UTR
How to cite: pRLCon1-249 was a gift from Gerhart Ryffel (Addgene plasmid # 31453 ; http://n2t.net/addgene:31453 ; RRID:Addgene_31453)
