>Addgene plasmid #31453 | pRLCon1-249 | addgene partial sequence | sequence record 37163 | EBV-rev 5'-GTGGTTTGTCCAAACTCATC-3'
GNAATNTNGCTCNAGCATTAACCCTCACTAAAGGGAAGCGGCCGCCAACATGAGAAAAGTTGTCCAAGGC
AGTAGAGGTCTCCCCAAGTCAAAGTCTTGTTATCCAGAGCAGGGCGTCAAGGGTGGCAGTGGGATGTGGC
CCTTAGGCCATGTTCTCGGGCCCTTCATCCTTCCCATTCCTGCTCTGGGACTGGTCCTGGCATCACGTCT
TCCTTTGCCGTGACCACGTGATCACCAGGTGCTCTCTTAGGGGGCTGGGGGGAGCCAGTGGAGCCCCCAA
GCCCCAGCGGCTTGCTAACTAGAATTACTGCTCGTTCTTCAGCACGCGCTCCACGAAGCTCTTGATGTAC
TTACCCATTTCATCTGGAGCGTCCTCCTGGCTGAAGTGGAGGCCCTTCACCTTCACGAACTCGGTGTTAG
GGAACTTCTTAGCTCCCTCGACAATAGCGTTGGAAAAGAACCCAGGGTCGGACTCGATGAACATCTTAGG
CAGATCGTCGC
